Addgene plasmid #39701: KHBD00631
Depositing lab: Bart Deplancke. Depositing organization: Swiss Federal Institute of Technology (EPFL). Publication: Automated protein-DNA interaction screening of Drosophila regulatory elements. Korneel Hens, Jean-Daniel Feuz, Alina Isakova, Antonina Lagovitina, Andreas Massouras, Julien Bryois, Patrick Callaerts, Susan E. Celniker, Bart Deplancke. Nat Methods. 2011 Oct 30;8(12):1065-70. 10.1038/nmeth.1763 PubMed 22037703.
Backbone
  Vector backbone: pDONR221
  Backbone manufacturer: Invitrogen
  Backbone size w/o insert (bp): 2536
  Vector type: Gateway DONR vector
Growth in bacteria
  Bacterial resistance: Kanamycin, 50 μg/mL
  Growth temperature: 37°C
  Growth strain: DH5alpha
  Copy number: High Copy
Gene/Insert
  Gene/Insert name: CG11405 (alt names: FBgn0028550; A3-3)
  Species: D. melanogaster (fly)
  Insert size (bp): 1839
  Entrez Gene: Atf3 (a.k.a. Dmel_CG11405, A3-3, ATF3, CG11405, Dmel\CG11405, EG:33C11.1, atf3, dATF3)
  Promoter: none
  Cloning method: Gateway Cloning
  Sequencing primers: 5′ M13-F20; 3′ M13R
Terms and licenses: Academic/Nonprofit Terms; Industry Terms: Not Available to Industry
Depositor comments: Please note that the ORFs in this collection were cloned open-ended (without a stop codon).
How to cite: KHBD00631 was a gift from Bart Deplancke (Addgene plasmid # 39701 ; http://n2t.net/addgene:39701 ; RRID:Addgene_39701)
