[The description below was written by a language model from this plasmid's Addgene catalogue record.]
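Description:
KHBD00631 is a Gateway entry clone built in the pDONR221 backbone, carrying the open reading frame of the Drosophila melanogaster gene CG11405, also known as Atf3 or A3-3. The insert is recorded as 1839 bp in a backbone of 2536 bp excluding the insert. The plasmid is propagated in standard E. coli cloning strains as a high-copy plasmid under kanamycin selection. Because it was made by Gateway cloning into a DONR vector, the ORF would be expected to sit between attL recombination sites, although no feature table is provided with the record to confirm the individual elements. M13 forward and reverse priming sites flank the insert for sequence verification.

The record lists no promoter, which fits the role of an entry clone: it is not meant to express the gene itself but to serve as a sequence-verified source from which the ORF can be moved by LR recombination into destination vectors that supply the promoter, tags and host-specific elements. The depositor notes that ORFs in this collection were cloned open-ended, without a stop codon, so the coding sequence can be read through into a C-terminal fusion partner supplied by the destination vector; conversely, a destination vector must provide the stop codon. The clone belongs to a collection associated with automated screening of protein–DNA interactions at Drosophila regulatory elements, in which ORFs such as this one are transferred into expression vectors for interaction assays.
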