>Addgene plasmid #39701 | KHBD00631 | depositor partial sequence | sequence record 50141 | KHBD00631 sequence 1839 bps
ATGTTCAATTCCAACATACCGGCCTCCTCGCTGCTGAGCATCGACAGCGGCGGCCTCCTGATGGGCGGCC
ATACGCCCAAGACGCCAGAGATCCTCAACTCGCTAATTGCCATGACCAATCCGCTGGAGAACTTTAGCTA
CAGTTCAGCAGCGGCGGCGGCGGCGGCAGTTTCCGTCGCATCCTCATCTGCATCCTGCAGTGCCGCCTCC
ACGCCGGTGGTCACCGTGCGCCACTTCAACGGCCATCCCAATGGTCAGTCGCACTCGCAGGACAGCAGTC
ATTCCAGTTGCTCCGGATCACCGCTCGACTCCCCAGCGGGCACGGCTACCACACCCAGCGTGCAACAGAC
CTGTTCGCGCCTGATCAAGGAGGGCCTGAAGCTGTCCATCCAGAGCAAGCGTAAGCTGTCCACCTGCGAC
TCAAGCTCCGGATCGGAGCAGCCGCACTCCAAGTACTCGCGCCGCAGTAGCAACCACAACGGGCACAGCG
GCAGCAGCAACAACTATAGCGGCAGCATGAGCAACGCCAACGATTTGGACGACGACTGCGAGGAGTCCAG
CGATGACGACAGCGAAACCAAGTCACAGCCCAAGGGACTCACCCCGGAGGACGAGGACAGACGGCGAAGG
CGCCGCGAGCGGAATAAGATTGCGGCCACCAAGTGCCGAATGAAGAAGCGCGAACGCACACAGAATCTGA
TCAAGGAGTCGGAGGTCCTGGATACCCAAAACGTAGAGCTAAAGAACCAAGTACGTCAGCTGGAAACCGA
ACGCCAAAAGTTGGTGGACATGCTGAAATCGCACGGCTGCCAGCGAGCCGGAGGCTGCCAATTGCCCAGC
CAACTGCTCCAATCGCCGGCCCAGAAATATCTCAGCGAACTGGAACTGGAAACGGTGAGCATCGACGGTC
CCAACTCCGGTAACAACAACCAGCGGCTGCAGAGCATACCCTCGATGGCCACCTTCAAGTATGGCTCCAA
AACGGCGGCGGCCATGGCCCAACAACTGCCCAATGGCTACTGTAAACCTTCGCCCAGCGCCCAGGAATTC
GAGCACGCCGGCTACCAGCAACAGCAGCAGCAGCAGCAGCAACAGCAGCCACAGTCCCTGAATCCCGCCG
GCAACAACGTGATTGACCAGCAGCATGCCAATCCCAGTCCCAGTCTGCTTTCCGACTACGTTCCCAACTG
CGACGGCCTAACTGGCAGTGCCAGCAACCATCCCAGTCACAACAACAACAACAACAACAACAACAGCAGC
GGCGCCAGCAGCAACACCAGCAATAACAACAGCAACATCAGCAGCCACAGCAGCAACGCCACTAGCAGTA
CAACGCCCACCGCCACCAGCAGCGCCATTGAGTTCGTGAAGAATGAGCTGGTGGACTCGCAGAGTCCCTA
CACCACCGCCCTCAGTGCGGAAAGGTTCTTGTTCGAGCCCAGCGATGGCTTTCCGGACATCAAGCACGCC
TGTGTTTTGCCCTCGCCCTGCGGCATCAATGGCCTCAACATGGCCAGCGTGGTAAACACGAACGGGAGCA
CCGGCAACAATAATAACAGCCACCATAATAATAATAACAACAACAACAATCACCTGATGGACTTCCACCA
GGGCCTGCAGCATGGCAACATTGGGACCGGAGTGGGCGTTGGCGTCGGAGTTGGTGTGGGAGTGGGAGTC
GGAGTGGGCGTGATGACGCCCTACGATGACGAGCAATTACTGCTGCTGAAGAATGGATGCTTTGCCACCG
ATCTGCTGTCGCAACTGGTGGAGGAGGGCGGCGAGTATGTCGACCTGGACTCAGCCACTGCCTTCATGAA
CAACGGCAGTTGCCTGGCG
