>Addgene plasmid #39701 | KHBD00631 | addgene partial sequence | sequence record 51982 | M13Rev
AATAATGATTTTATTTTGACTGATAGTGACCTGTTCGTTGCAACAAATTGATAAGCAATGCTTTCTTATA
ATGCCAACTTTGTACAAGAAAGTTGGCAACGCCAGGCAACTGCCGGTATGTTGGAATTGAACATGGTGCC
AACTTTTTTGTACAAGAAAGTTGGCAACGCCAGGCAACTGCCGTTGTTCATGAAGGCAGTGGCTGAGTCC
AGGTCGACATACTCGCCGCCCTCCTCCACCAGTTGCGACAGCAGATCGGTGGCAAAGCATCCATTCTTCA
GCAGCAGTAATTGCTCGTCATCGTAGGGCGTCATCACGCCCACTCCGACTCCCACTCCCACACCAACTCC
AACGCCAACGCCCACTCCGGTCCCAATGTTGCCATGCTGCAGGCCCTGGTGGAAGTCCATCAGGTGATTG
TTGTTGTTGTTATTATTATTATGGTGGCTGTTATTATTGTTGCCGGTGCTCCCGTTCGTGTTTACCACGC
TGGCCATGTTGAGGCCATTGATGCCGCAGGGCGAGGGCAAAACACAGGCGTGCTTGATGTCCGGAAAGCC
ATCGCTGGGCTCGAACAAGAACCTTTCCGCACTGAGGGCGGTGGTGTAGGGACTCTGCGAGTCCACCAGC
TCATTCTTCACGAACTCAATGGCGCTGCTGGTGGCGGTGGGCGTTGTACTGCTAGTGGCGTTGCTGCTGT
GGCTGCTGATGTTGCTGTTGTTATTGCTGGTGTTGCTGCTGGCGCCGCTGCTGTTGTTGTTGTTGTTGTT
GTTGTTGTGACTGG
